>Addgene plasmid #31838 | pcDNA5FRT/TO-p97-EQ-mycStrep | addgene partial sequence | sequence record 36782 | BGH-rev 5'-TAGAAGGCACAGTCGAGG-3'
GCCGNTANATCGAGCGGCCGCCACTGGNGCTGGATATCTGCAGAATTCCACCACACTGGACTAGTGGATC
CTTATTTTTCGAACTGCGGGTGGCTCCAACCGGTATGCATATTCAGATCCTCTTCTGAGATGAGTTTTTG
TTCGCCATAGAGGTCATCGTCATTGTCTTCTGTGTACACATTGCCACCTGTGCCACCTCCACTGCCCTGA
CTTGGGCCAGCTCCACCCTGGTTCCCTGAAGGGAATCTGAAGCTGCCAAAACCTCGACTTTGCTGCAGTG
TCTGGGCAAACATTTCATACTTCCGAATGTCATTATCACTGACAGAACGTCGGGCAAAACGCATGGCTTC
CTCAAAGTGATCTCTGCGGATCTCAGGCACTGGATCATCCTCTTCTACTTCCATAGCTGATGGATTTGTC
TGCCTCTCTCGTTCTCGCCTAATCTCACTCTCGATAGATTCACGAATGGCTAGTTTACAAGCACGTTGGC
AAATTTCTGTCAGGTCAGCTCCAGAAAAGCCATTAGTCATCTTAGCCAAGAACTCCAAATCCACATCCTT
GGCAACTGGGGATTTTCGCAGATTGGCTTTTAGGATGGCAACACGGGACTTCTCATCAGGAAGTGGGATA
TAAATGAGCTGATCAAGACGGCCAGGTCTTAGGATAGCAGGATCAATGATGTCAGGCCGGTTGGTAGCTC
CAATGATAAACACATTCTTTTTTGTGGACATGCCATCCATTTCTGTCAGGATCTGATTGATGACTCGGTC
TGCAGCTCCACCACCATCTCCAATATTACCACCACGAGCCTTGGCAATTGAATCTAACTGATCAAAGAAG
AGTACACAGGGGGCAGCTTGTCGTGCCTTGTCAAATATTTCCCTGACATTGGCCTCAGAT
