[The description below was written by a language model from this plasmid's Addgene catalogue record.]
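Description:
pcDNA5FRT/TO-p97-EQ-mycStrep is a mammalian expression plasmid built on the commercial pcDNA5/FRT/TO backbone, a vector designed for tetracycline-regulated expression and site-specific genomic integration. It is propagated in E. coli as a high-copy plasmid under ampicillin selection. For mammalian cells the selectable marker is hygromycin, but as the depositor notes, the hygromycin resistance gene in this backbone lacks its own promoter and native start codon. In this vector family the gene follows an FRT site, so it becomes functional only after Flp recombinase-mediated integration into a matching FRT-tagged genomic locus that supplies the missing promoter and ATG. Hygromycin resistance therefore selects for correctly targeted, single-site integrants rather than random insertions.

The insert is rat p97 (also known as Cdc48, and called VCP in the associated study), an AAA+ ATPase, carrying the E578Q substitution. It was cloned between NheI and BamHI sites and is driven by the CMV promoter, which in the "TO" version of this backbone is normally combined with tetracycline operator sequences so that expression is repressed in Tet repressor-expressing host cells until tetracycline or doxycycline is added. The protein is fused at its C terminus to a myc epitope followed by a Strep tag, with a short five-residue linker between the two tags, allowing immunodetection and affinity purification of p97 complexes.

The record does not describe the functional effect of E578Q, although substitutions of this type in AAA ATPases are generally used to impair ATP hydrolysis. The linked publication concerns the role of VCP and its cofactor UBXD1 in endolysosomal sorting of ubiquitylated caveolin-1, which fits use of this construct for generating inducible isogenic stable cell lines expressing tagged mutant p97 for functional and interaction studies.
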