Addgene plasmid #31838: pcDNA5FRT/TO-p97-EQ-mycStrep
Depositing lab: Hemmo Meyer. Depositing organization: Universitaet Duisburg-Essen. Publication: Endolysosomal sorting of ubiquitylated caveolin-1 is regulated by VCP and UBXD1 and impaired by VCP disease mutations. Ritz D, Vuk M, Kirchner P, Bug M, Schutz S, Hayer A, Bremer S, Lusk C, Baloh RH, Lee H, Glatter T, Gstaiger M, Aebersold R, Weihl CC, Meyer H. Nat Cell Biol. 2011 Aug 7;13(9):1116-23. doi: 10.1038/ncb2301. PubMed 21822278.
Backbone
  Vector backbone: pcDNA5/FRT/TO
  Backbone manufacturer: Invitrogen
  Backbone size w/o insert (bp): 5137
  Vector type: Mammalian Expression, Bacterial Expression
  Selectable markers: Hygromycin
Growth in bacteria
  Bacterial resistance: Ampicillin, 100 μg/mL
  Growth temperature: 37°C
  Growth strain: DH5alpha
  Copy number: High Copy
Gene/Insert
  Gene/Insert name: p97 (alt name: Cdc48)
  Species: R. norvegicus (rat)
  Mutation: E578Q
  Promoter: CMV
  Tag / fusion protein: myc (C terminal on insert); Strep (C terminal on insert)
  Cloning method: Restriction Enzyme; 5′ cloning site NheI (unknown if destroyed); 3′ cloning site BamHI (unknown if destroyed)
  Sequencing primers: 5′ CMV-F; 3′ BGH-rev
Terms and licenses: Academic/Nonprofit Terms; Industry Terms: Not Available to Industry
Depositor comments: Contains NMHTG linker between myc and Strep tags. The hygromycin resistance gene in this plasmid lacks a promoter and native start codon. See Invitrogen's website for more information about the vector backbone.
How to cite: pcDNA5FRT/TO-p97-EQ-mycStrep was a gift from Hemmo Meyer (Addgene plasmid # 31838 ; http://n2t.net/addgene:31838 ; RRID:Addgene_31838)
